>Addgene plasmid #201134 | plex_306-ccdB-zeo | addgene full sequence | sequence record 395510 | Addgene NGS Result
CTCGAGGCCTGCAGGTTGCGCCTTTTCCAAGGCAGCCCTGGGTTTGCGCAGGGACGCGGCTGCTCTGGGC
GTGGTTCCGGGAAACGCAGCGGCGCCGACCCTGGGTCTCGCACATTCTTCACGTCCGTTCGCAGCGTCAC
CCGGATCTTCGCCGCTACCCTTGTGGGCCCCCCGGCGACGCTTCCTGCTCCGCCCCTAAGTCGGGAAGGT
TCCTTGCGGTTCGCGGCGTGCCGGACGTGACAAACGGAAGCCGCACGTCTCACTAGTACCCTCGCAGACG
GACAGCGCCAGGGAGCAATGGCAGCGCGCCGACCGCGATGGGCTGTGGCCAATAGCGGCTGCTCAGCAGG
GCGCGCCGAGAGCAGCGGCCGGGAAGGGGCGGTGCGGGAGGCGGGGTGTGGGGCGGTAGTGTGGGCCCTG
TTCCTGCCCGCGCGGTGTTCCGCATTCTGCAAGCCTCCGGAGCGCACGTCGGCAGTCGGCTCCCTCGTTG
ACCGAATCACCGACCTCTCTCCCCAGGGGCTAGCATCGATTGATCAACAAGTTTGTACAAAAAAGCTGAA
CGAGAAACGTAAAATGATATAAATATCAATATATTAAATTAGATTTTGCATAAAAAACAGACTACATAAT
ACTGTAAAACACAACATATCCAGTCACTATGGCGGCCGCATTAGGCACCCCAGGCTTTACACTTTATGCT
TCCGGCTCGTATAATGTGTGGATTTTGAGTTAGGATCCGTCGAGATTTTCAGGAGCTAAGGAAGCTAAAA
TGGAGAAAAAAATCACTGGATATACCACCGTTGATATATCCCAATGGCATCGTAAAGAACATTTTGAGGC
ATTTCAGTCAGTTGCTCAATGTACCTATAACCAGACCGTTCAGCTGGATATTACGGCCTTTTTAAAGACC
GTAAAGAAAAATAAGCACAAGTTTTATCCGGCCTTTATTCACATTCTTGCCCGCCTGATGAATGCTCATC
CGGAATTCCGTATGGCAATGAAAGACGGTGAGCTGGTGATATGGGATAGTGTTCACCCTTGTTACACCGT
TTTCCATGAGCAAACTGAAACGTTTTCATCGCTCTGGAGTGAATACCACGACGATTTCCGGCAGTTTCTA
CACATATATTCGCAAGATGTGGCGTGTTACGGTGAAAACCTGGCCTATTTCCCTAAAGGGTTTATTGAGA
ATATGTTTTTCGTCTCAGCCAATCCCTGGGTGAGTTTCACCAGTTTTGATTTAAACGTGGCCAATATGGA
CAACTTCTTCGCCCCCGTTTTCACCATGGGCAAATATTATACGCAAGGCGACAAGGTGCTGATGCCGCTG
GCGATTCAGGTTCATCATGCCGTTTGTGATGGCTTCCATGTCGGCAGAATGCTTAATGAATTACAACAGT
ACTGCGATGAGTGGCAGGGCGGGGCGTAAAGATCTGGATCCGGCTTACTAAAAGCCAGATAACAGTATGC
GTATTTGCGCGCTGATTTTTGCGGTATAAGAATATATACTGATATGTATACCCGAAGTATGTCAAAAAGA
GGTATGCTATGAAGCAGCGTATTACAGTGACAGTTGACAGCGACAGCTATCAGTTGCTCAAGGCATATAT
GATGTCAATATCTCCGGTCTGGTAAGCACAACCATGCAGAATGAAGCCCGTCGTCTGCGTGCCGAACGCT
GGAAAGCGGAAAATCAGGAAGGGATGGCTGAGGTCGCCCGGTTTATTGAAATGAACGGCTCTTTTGCTGA
CGAGAACAGGGGCTGGTGAAATGCAGTTTAAGGTTTACACCTATAAAAGAGAGAGCCGTTATCGTCTGTT
TGTGGATGTACAGAGTGATATTATTGACACGCCCGGGCGACGGATGGTGATCCCCCTGGCCAGTGCACGT
CTGCTGTCAGATAAAGTCTCCCGTGAACTTTACCCGGTGGTGCATATCGGGGATGAAAGCTGGCGCATGA
TGACCACCGATATGGCCAGTGTGCCGGTCTCCGTTATCGGGGAAGAAGTGGCTGATCTCAGCCACCGCGA
AAATGACATCAAAAACGCCATTAACCTGATGTTCTGGGGAATATAAATGTCAGGCTCCCTTATACACAGC
CAGTCTGCAGGTCGACCATAGTGACTGGATATGTTGTGTTTTACAGTATTATGTAGTCTGTTTTTTATGC
AAAATCTAATTTAATATATTGATATTTATATCATTTTACGTTTCTCGTTCAGCTTTCTTGTACAAAGTGG
TTGATATCGGTAAGCCTATCCCTAACCCTCTCCTCGGTCTCGATTCTACGTAGTAATGAACTAGTACCGG
TTAAGTCGACAATCAACGCGTTAAGTCGACAATCAACCTCTGGATTACAAAATTTGTGAAAGATTGACTG
GTATTCTTAACTATGTTGCTCCTTTTACGCTATGTGGATACGCTGCTTTAATGCCTTTGTATCATGCTAT
TGCTTCCCGTATGGCTTTCATTTTCTCCTCCTTGTATAAATCCTGGTTGCTGTCTCTTTATGAGGAGTTG
TGGCCCGTTGTCAGGCAACGTGGCGTGGTGTGCACTGTGTTTGCTGACGCAACCCCCACTGGTTGGGGCA
TTGCCACCACCTGTCAGCTCCTTTCCGGGACTTTCGCTTTCCCCCTCCCTATTGCCACGGCGGAACTCAT
CGCCGCCTGCCTTGCCCGCTGCTGGACAGGGGCTCGGCTGTTGGGCACTGACAATTCCGTGGTGTTGTCG
GGGAAATCATCGTCCTTTCCTTGGCTGCTCGCCTGTGTTGCCACCTGGATTCTGCGCGGGACGTCCTTCT
GCTACGTCCCTTCGGCCCTCAATCCAGCGGACCTTCCTTCCCGCGGCCTGCTGCCGGCTCTGCGGCCTCT
TCCGCGTCTTCGCCTTCGCCCTCAGACGAGTCGGATCTCCCTTTGGGCCGCCTCCCCGCGTCGACTTTAA
GACCAATGACTTACAAGGCAGCTGTAGATCTTAGCCACTTTTTAAAAGAAAAGGGGGGACTGGAAGGGCT
AATTCACTCCCAACGAAGACAAGATCTGCTTTTTGCTTGTACTGGGTCTCTCTGGTTAGACCAGATCTGA
GCCTGGGAGCTCTCTGGCTAACTAGGGAACCCACTGCTTAAGCCTCAATAAAGCTTGCCTTGAGTGCTTC
AAGTAGTGTGTGCCCGTCTGTTGTGTGACTCTGGTAACTAGAGATCCCTCAGACCCTTTTAGTCAGTGTG
GAAAATCTCTAGCAGTACGTATAGTAGTTCATGTCATCTTATTATTCAGTATTTATAACTTGCAAAGAAA
TGAATATCAGAGAGTGAGAGGAACTTGTTTATTGCAGCTTATAATGGTTACAAATAAAGCAATAGCATCA
CAAATTTCACAAATAAAGCATTTTTTTCACTGCATTCTAGTTGTGGTTTGTCCAAACTCATCAATGTATC
TTATCATGTCTGGCTCTAGCTATCCCGCCCCTAACTCCGCCCATCCCGCCCCTAACTCCGCCCAGTTCCG
CCCATTCTCCGCCCCATGGCTGACTAATTTTTTTTATTTATGCAGAGGCCGAGGCCGCCTCGGCCTCTGA
GCTATTCCAGAAGTAGTGAGGAGGCTTTTTTGGAGGCCTAGGGACGTACCCAATTCGCCCTATAGTGAGT
CGTATTACGCGCGCTCACTGGCCGTCGTTTTACAACGTCGTGACTGGGAAAACCCTGGCGTTACCCAACT
TAATCGCCTTGCAGCACATCCCCCTTTCGCCAGCTGGCGTAATAGCGAAGAGGCCCGCACCGATCGCCCT
TCCCAACAGTTGCGCAGCCTGAATGGCGAATGGG
[124 nt withheld, positions 3815-3938]
C
[91 nt withheld, positions 3940-4030]
A
[49 nt withheld, positions 4032-4080]
CCTTTGACGTTGGAGTCCACGTTCTTT
[37 nt withheld, positions 4108-4144]
ACCCTATCTCGGTCTATTCTTTTGATTTATAAGGGATTTTGCCGATTTCGGCCTATTGGTTAAAAAATGA
GCTGATTTAACAAAAATTTAACGCGAATTTTAACAAAATATTAACGCTTACAATTTAGGTGGCACTTTTC
GGGGAAATGTGCGCGGAACCCCTATTTGTTTATTTTTCTAAATACATTCAAATATGTATCCGCTCATGAG
ACAATAACCCTGATAAATGCTTCAATAATATTGAAAAAGGAAGAGTATGAGTATTCAACATTTCCGTGTC
GCCCTTATTCCCTTTTTTGCGGCATTTTGCCTTCCTGTTTTTGCTCACCCAGAAACGCTGGTGAAAGTAA
AAGATGCTGAAGATCAGTTGGGTGCACGAGTGGGTTACATCGAACTGGATCTCAACAGCGGTAAGATCCT
TGAGAGTTTTCGCCCCGAAGAACGTTTTCCAATGATGAGCACTTTTAAAGTTCTGCTATGTGGCGCGGTA
TTATCCCGTATTGACGCCGGGCAAGAGCAACTCGGTCGCCGCATACACTATTCTCAGAATGACTTGGTTG
AGTACTCACCAGTCACAGAAAAGCATCTTACGGATGGCATGACAGTAAGAGAATTATGCAGTGCTGCCAT
AACCATGAGTGATAACACTGCGGCCAACTTACTTCTGACAACGATCGGAGGACCGAAGGAGCTAACCGCT
TTTTTGCACAACATGGGGGATCATGTAACTCGCCTTGATCGTTGGGAACCGGAGCTGAATGAAGCCATAC
CAAACGACGAGCGTGACACCACGATGCCTGTAGCAATGGCAACAACGTTGCGCAAACTATTAACTGGCGA
ACTACTTACTCTAGCTTCCCGGCAACAATTAATAGACTGGATGGAGGCGGATAAAGTTGCAGGACCACTT
CTGCGCTCGGCCCTTCCGGCTGGCTGGTTTATTGCTGATAAATCTGGAGCCGGTGAGCGTGGGTCTCGCG
GTATCATTGCAGCACTGGGGCCAGATGGTAAGCCCTCCCGTATCGTAGTTATCTACACGACGGGGAGTCA
GGCAACTATGGATGAACGAAATAGACAGATCGCTGAGATAGGTGCCTCACTGATTAAGCATTGGTAACTG
TCAGACCAAGTTTACTCATATATACTTTAGATTGATTTAAAACTTCATTTTTAATTTAAAAGGATCTAGG
TGAAGATCCTTTTTGATAATCTCATGACCAAAATCCCTTAACGTGAGTTTTCGTTCCACTGAGCGTCAGA
CCCCGTAGAAAAGATCAAAGGATCTTCTTGAGATCCTTTTTTTCTGCGCGTAATCTGCTGCTTGCAAACA
AAAAAACCACCGCTACCAGCGGTGGTTTGTTTGCCGGATCAAGAGCTACCAACTCTTTTTCCGAAGGTAA
CTGGCTTCAGCAGAGCGCAGATACCAAATACTGTTCTTCTAGTGTAGCCGTAGTTAGGCCACCACTTCAA
GAACTCTGTAGCACCGCCTACATACCTCGCTCTGCTAATCCTGTTACCAGTGGCTGCTGCCAGTGGCGAT
AAGTCGTGTCTTACCGGGTTGGACTCAAGACGATAGTTACCGGATAAGGCGCAGCGGTCGGGCTGAACGG
GGGGTTCGTGCACACAGCCCAGCTTGGAGCGAACGACCTACACCGAACTGAGATACCTACAGCGTGAGCT
ATGAGAAAGCGCCACGCTTCCCGAAGGGAGAAAGGCGGACAGGTATCCGGTAAGCGGCAGGGTCGGAACA
GGAGAGCGCACGAGGGAGCTTCCAGGGGGAAACGCCTGGTATCTTTATAGTCCTGTCGGGTTTCGCCACC
TCTGACTTGAGCGTCGATTTTTGTGATGCTCGTCAGGGGGGCGGAGCCTATGGAAAAACGCCAGCAACGC
GGCCTTTTTACGGTTCCTGGCCTTTTGCTGGCCTTTTGCTCACATGTTCTTTCCTGCGTTATCCCCTGAT
TCTGTGGATAACCGTATTACCGCCTTTGAGTGAGCTGATACCGCTCGCCGCAGCCGAACGACCGAGCGCA
GCGAGTCAGTGAGCGAGGAAGCGGAAGAGCGCCCAATACGCAAACCGCCTCTCCCCGCGCGTTGGCCGAT
TCATTAATGCAGCTGGCACGACAGGTTTCCCGACTGGAAAGCGGGCAGTGAGCGCAACGCAATTAATGTG
AGTTAGCTCACTCATTAGGCACCCCAGGCTTTACACTTTATGCTTCCGGCTCGTATGTTGTGTGGAATTG
TGAGCGGATAACAATTTCACACAGGAAACAGCTATGACCATGATTACGCCAAGCGCGCAATTAACCCTCA
CTAAAGGGAACAAAAGCTGGAGCTGCAAGCTTAATGTAGTCTTATGCAATACTCTTGTAGTCTTGCAACA
TGGTAACGATGAGTTAGCAACATGCCTTACAAGGAGAGAAAAAGCACCGTGCATGCCGATTGGTGGAAGT
AAGGTGGTACGATCGTGCCTTATTAGGAAGGCAACAGACGGGTCTGACATGGATTGGACGAACCACTGAA
TTGCCGCATTGCAGAGATATTGTATTTAAGTGCCTAGCTCGATACATAAACGGGTCTCTCTGGTTAGACC
AGATCTGAGCCTGGGAGCTCTCTGGCTAACTAGGGAACCCACTGCTTAAGCCTCAATAAAGCTTGCCTTG
AGTGCTTCAAGTAGTGTGTGCCCGTCTGTTGTGTGACTCTGGTAACTAGAGATCCCTCAGACCCTTTTAG
TCAGTGTGGAAAATCTCTAGCAGTGGCGCCCGAACAGGGACTTGAAAGCGAAAGGGAAACCAGAGGAGCT
CTCTCGACGCAGGACTCGGCTTGCTGAAGCGCGCACGGCAAGAGGCGAGGGGCGGCGACTGGTGAGTACG
CCAAAAATTTTGACTAGCGGAGGCTAGAAGGAGAGAGATGGGTGCGAGAGCGTCAGTATTAAGCGGGGGA
GAATTAGATCGCGATGGGAAAAAATTCGGTTAAGGCCAGGGGGAAAGAAAAAATATAAATTAAAACATAT
AGTATGGGCAAGCAGGGAGCTAGAACGATTCGCAGTTAATCCTGGCCTGTTAGAAACATCAGAAGGCTGT
AGACAAATACTGGGACAGCTACAACCATCCCTTCAGACAGGATCAGAAGAACTTAGATCATTATATAATA
CAGTAGCAACCCTCTATTGTGTGCATCAAAGGATAGAGATAAAAGACACCAAGGAAGCTTTAGACAAGAT
AGAGGAAGAGCAAAACAAAAGTAAGACCACCGCACAGCAAGCGGCCGCTGATCTTCAGACCTGGAGGAGG
AGATATGAGGGACAATTGGAGAAGTGAATTATATAAATATAAAGTAGTAAAAATTGAACCATTAGGAGTA
GCACCCACCAAGGCAAAGAGAAGAGTGGTGCAGAGAGAAAAAAGAGCAGTGGGAATAGGAGCTTTGTTCC
TTGGGTTCTTGGGAGCAGCAGGAAGCACTATGGGCGCAGCGTCAATGACGCTGACGGTACAGGCCAGACA
ATTATTGTCTGGTATAGTGCAGCAGCAGAACAATTTGCTGAGGGCTATTGAGGCGCAACAGCATCTGTTG
CAACTCACAGTCTGGGGCATCAAGCAGCTCCAGGCAAGAATCCTGGCTGTGGAAAGATACCTAAAGGATC
AACAGCTCCTGGGGATTTGGGGTTGCTCTGGAAAACTCATTTGCACCACTGCTGTGCCTTGGAATGCTAG
TTGGAGTAATAAATCTCTGGAACAGATTTGGAATCACACGACCTGGATGGAGTGGGACAGAGAAATTAAC
AATTACACAAGCTTAATACACTCCTTAATTGAAGAATCGCAAAACCAGCAAGAAAAGAATGAACAAGAAT
TATTGGAATTAGATAAATGGGCAAGTTTGTGGAATTGGTTTAACATAACAAATTGGCTGTGGTATATAAA
ATTATTCATAATGATAGTAGGAGGCTTGGTAGGTTTAAGAATAGTTTTTGCTGTACTTTCTATAGTGAAT
AGAGTTAGGCAGGGATATTCACCATTATCGTTTCAGACCCACCTCCCAACCCCGAGGGGACCCATGCATT
GCATCTCAATTAGTCAGCAACCAGGTGTGGAAAGTCCCCAGGCTCCCCAGCAGGCAGAAGTATGCAAAGC
ATGCGTCTCAATTAGTCAGCAACCATAGTCCCGCCCCTAACTCCGCCCATCCCGCCCCTAACTCCGCCCA
GTTCCGCCCATTCTCCGCCCCATGGCTGACTAATTTTTTTTATTTATGCAGAGGCCGAGGCCGCCTCGGC
CTCTGAGCTATTCCAGAAGTAGTGAGGAGGCTTTTTTGGAGGCCTAGGCTTTTGCAAAAAGCTTTCTAGA
GGTACCGTGGCCACCATGAGTGCCAAGTTGACCAGTGCCGTTCCGGTGCTCACCGCGCGCGACGTCGCCG
GAGCGGTCGAGTTCTGGACCGACCGGCTCGGGTTCTCCCGGGACTTCGTGGAGGACGACTTCGCCGGTGT
GGTCCGGGACGACGTGACCCTGTTCATCAGCGCGGTCCAGGACCAGGTGGTGCCGGACAACACCCTGGCC
TGGGTGTGGGTGCGCGGCCTGGACGAGCTGTACGCCGAGTGGTCGGAGGTCGTGTCCACGAACTTCCGGG
ACGCCTCCGGGCCGGCCATGACCGAGATCGGCGAGCAGCCGTGGGGGCGGGAGTTCGCCCTGCGCGACCC
GGCCGGCAACTGCGTGCACTTCGTGGCCGAGGAGCAGGACTGATGTACAAGTAAGTTAACGAATTCTAGA
TCTTGAGACAAATGGCAGTATTCATCCACAATTTTAAAAGAAAAGGGGGGATTGGGGGGTACAGTGCAGG
GGAAAGAATAGTAGACATAATAGCAACAGACATACAAACTAAAGAATTACAAAAACAAATTACAAAAATT
CAAAATTTTCGGGTTTATTACAGGGACAGCAGAGATCCACTTTGGCGCCGG
Features (pLannotate 1.2.2; 36 found; start..end, strand, type, name):
     16..516     +  promoter       hPGK promoter: human phosphoglycerate kinase 1 promoter
    537..661     +  protein_bind   attR1: mutant version of attR; recombination site for the Gateway® LR reaction LR Clonase™
    686..716     +  promoter       lac UV5 promoter: E. coli lac promoter with an "up" mutation
    740..769     +  promoter       cat promoter (fragment): promoter of the E. coli cat gene encoding chloramphenicol acetyltransferase
    770..1429    +  CDS            CmR: chloramphenicol acetyltransferase; cat; confers resistance to chloramphenicol
   1608..1766    +  CDS            ccdA (fragment): CCDA_ECO57 - Also known as H, letA. Experimental evidence at protein level: Swiss-Prot protein existence level 1. Antitoxin component of a type II toxin-antitoxin (TA) system which inhibits the post-segregational killing (PSK) of plasmid-free cells, also referred to as a plasmid addiction system. Binds to and blocks the activity of CcdB; will also remove bound CcdB protein from the CcdB-GyrA complex by forming a CcdA-CcdB complex, a process termed rejuvenation. Functions as a transcriptional corepressor for the ccdAB operon, repression also requires CcdB (By similarity). From Escherichia coli
   1771..2073    +  CDS            ccdB: CCDB_ECOLI - Also known as G, letB, letD. Experimental evidence at protein level: Swiss-Prot protein existence level 1. Toxic component of a type II toxin-antitoxin (TA) system, functioning in plasmid maintainence. Responsible for the post- segregational killing (PSK) of plasmid-free cells, also referred to as a plasmid addiction system. Half-life of over 2 hours. Cell killing by CcdB is accompanied by filamentation, defects in chromosome and plasmid segregation, defects in cell division, formation of anucleate cells, decreased DNA synthesis and plasmid loss. Interferes with the activity of DN
   2117..2241    -  protein_bind   attR2: mutant version of attR; recombination site for the Gateway® LR reaction LR Clonase™
   2249..2290    +  CDS            V5 tag: epitope tag from simian virus 5
   2341..2929    +  misc_feature   WPRE: woodchuck hepatitis virus posttranscriptional regulatory element
   2980..2999    +  misc_feature   cPPT/CTS (fragment): central polypurine tract and central termination sequence of HIV-1
   3001..3234    +  LTR            3' LTR (ΔU3): self-inactivating 3' long terminal repeat (LTR) from HIV-1
   3312..3433    +  polyA_signal   SV40 poly(A) signal: SV40 polyadenylation signal
   3473..3608    +  rep_origin     SV40 ori: SV40 origin of replication
   3629..3647    -  promoter       T7 promoter: promoter for bacteriophage T7 RNA polymerase
   3655..3810    +  CDS            lacZα (fragment): LacZα fragment of β-galactosidase; lacZ fragment
   3815..4243    +  rep_origin     f1 ori (sequence partly withheld): f1 bacteriophage origin of replication; arrow indicates direction of (+) strand synthesis
   4296..4400    +  promoter       AmpR promoter: bla
   4401..5261    +  CDS            AmpR: β-lactamase; bla; confers resistance to ampicillin, carbenicillin, and related antibiotics
   5432..6020    +  rep_origin     ori: high-copy-number ColE1/pMB1/pBR322/pUC origin of replication
   6203..6295    +  CDS            lacI (fragment): lac repressor; lacI; The lac repressor binds to the lac operator to inhibit transcription in E. coli. This inhibition can be relieved by adding lactose or isopropyl-β-D-thiogalactopyranoside (IPTG).
   6308..6329    +  protein_bind   CAP binding site: CAP binding activates transcription in the presence of cAMP. E. coli catabolite activator protein
   6344..6374    +  promoter       lac promoter: promoter for the E. coli lac operon
   6382..6398    +  protein_bind   lac operator: The lac repressor binds to the lac operator to inhibit transcription in E. coli. This inhibition can be relieved by adding lactose or isopropyl-β-D-thiogalactopyranoside (IPTG). lac repressor encoded by lacI
   6443..6461    +  promoter       T3 promoter: promoter for bacteriophage T3 RNA polymerase
   6489..6715    +  promoter       RSV promoter: Rous sarcoma virus enhancer/promoter
   6716..6896    +  LTR            5' LTR (truncated): truncated 5' long terminal repeat (LTR) from HIV-1
   6943..7068    +  misc_feature   HIV-1 Ψ: packaging signal of human immunodeficiency virus type 1
   7052..7415    +  CDS            HIV-1 gag (fragment): gag protein from human immunodeficiency virus 1; gag
   7561..7794    +  misc_feature   RRE: The Rev response element (RRE) of HIV-1 allows for Rev-dependent mRNA export from the nucleus to the cytoplasm.
   8171..8197    +  CDS            Rev (fragment): human immunodeficiency virus 1 (HIV-1) Rev protein; rev; enhances nuclear export of unspliced and incompletely spliced viral mRNAs
   8204..8227    +  promoter       SV40 promoter (fragment): SV40 early promoter
   8228..8299    +  promoter       SV40 promoter (fragment): SV40 enhancer and early promoter
   8323..8458    +  rep_origin     SV40 ori: SV40 origin of replication
   8506..8877    +  CDS            BleoR: antibiotic-binding protein; Sh ble from Streptoalloteichus hindustanus; confers resistance to bleomycin, phleomycin, and Zeocin™
   8936..9053    +  misc_feature   cPPT/CTS: central polypurine tract and central termination sequence of HIV-1
