[The description below was written by a language model from this plasmid's Addgene catalogue record and pLannotate feature annotations shown in this document.]
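Description:
plex_306-ccdB-zeo is an empty Gateway destination backbone derived from pLEX_306, in which the mammalian selection marker is a Zeocin resistance gene. The catalogue lists it simply as a mammalian expression vector of about 9.1 kb, but the feature table shows the architecture of a third-generation, self-inactivating HIV-1 lentiviral transfer plasmid. An RSV promoter drives a truncated 5' LTR, followed by the Ψ packaging signal, a gag fragment, the RRE, a cPPT/CTS, a WPRE and a ΔU3 3' LTR with a downstream SV40 polyadenylation signal. In bacteria it replicates from a high-copy ColE1/pUC-type origin, also carries an f1 origin, and is selected with ampicillin (AmpR) together with chloramphenicol.

The expression cassette consists of a human PGK promoter placed upstream of an attR1–CmR–ccdB–attR2 Gateway cassette, followed by a V5 epitope tag positioned so that an inserted open reading frame lacking a stop codon could be tagged at its C-terminus. In an LR recombination reaction, a gene of interest from an entry clone replaces the chloramphenicol resistance gene and the ccdB toxin. Because CcdB poisons DNA gyrase in standard E. coli strains, unrecombined vector is counter-selected, and the empty backbone must itself be maintained in a ccdB-tolerant strain.

Upstream of the PGK cassette, and within the proviral region, SV40 early promoter/origin sequences drive BleoR (Sh ble). This corresponds to the SV40 promoter named in the catalogue entry and allows Zeocin selection of transfected or transduced mammalian cells. The construct is suited to building PGK-driven, optionally V5-tagged expression vectors where a Zeocin marker is needed, for example alongside other selection markers.
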