Addgene plasmid #201134: plex_306-ccdB-zeo
Purpose: (Empty Backbone) pLEX_306 plasmid with zeo marker
Depositing lab: Alejandro Chavez. Depositing organization: University of California, San Diego (UCSD).
Backbone
  Vector backbone: plex_306
  Backbone size (bp): 9097
  Vector type: Mammalian Expression
  Promoter: SV40
  Selectable markers: Zeocin
Growth in bacteria
  Bacterial resistance: Chloramphenicol and Ampicillin, 25 & 100 μg/mL
  Growth temperature: 30°C
  Growth strain: ccdB Survival
  Copy number: High Copy
Terms and licenses: Academic/Nonprofit Terms; Industry Terms: Not Available to Industry
How to cite: plex_306-ccdB-zeo was a gift from Alejandro Chavez (Addgene plasmid # 201134 ; http://n2t.net/addgene:201134 ; RRID:Addgene_201134)
